Addgene plasmid #32911: pCVA-amiR-PDS
Depositing lab: Yule Liu. Depositing organization: Tsinghua University. Publication: Virus-based microRNA expression for gene functional analysis in plants. Tang Y, Wang F, Zhao J, Xie K, Hong Y, Liu Y. Plant Physiol. 2010 Jun;153(2):632-41. Epub 2010 Apr 13. 10.1104/pp.110.155796 PubMed 20388670.
Backbone
  Vector backbone: pCAMBIA1301
  Backbone size w/o insert (bp): 12000
  Modifications to backbone: amiRNA-PDS inserted
  Vector type: Plant Expression
Growth in bacteria
  Bacterial resistance: Kanamycin, 50 μg/mL
  Growth temperature: 37°C
  Growth strain: DH5alpha
  Copy number: High Copy
Gene/Insert
  Gene/Insert name: amiR-PDS (Nb)
  Species: N. benthamiana
  Insert size (bp): 490
Resource information
  A portion of this plasmid was derived from a plasmid made by: The originally clone is received form Dr.Dominique Robertson (NC state University, USA)
Terms and licenses: Academic/Nonprofit Terms; Industry Terms: Not Available to Industry
Depositor comments: ami-R PDS sequence: 5'-TCAACATAGACTGATTGGGGC
How to cite: pCVA-amiR-PDS was a gift from Yule Liu (Addgene plasmid # 32911 ; http://n2t.net/addgene:32911 ; RRID:Addgene_32911)
