[The description below was written by a language model from this plasmid's Addgene catalogue record and pLannotate feature annotations shown in this document.]
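Description:
pCVA-amiR-PDS is a plant expression construct built on the pCAMBIA1301 binary T-DNA vector. It carries a geminivirus-derived segment engineered to express an artificial microRNA (amiRNA) against the Nicotiana benthamiana phytoene desaturase (PDS) gene. The backbone has the usual binary vector arrangement: a high-copy ColE1/pBR322-type origin with the bom site for E. coli, the pVS1 oriV with RepA and StaA for replication and stable maintenance in Agrobacterium, and a bacterial kanamycin resistance gene. Between the left and right T-DNA border repeats sit the pCAMBIA1301 plant cassettes. One is a hygromycin phosphotransferase gene driven by an enhanced CaMV 35S promoter with the CaMV poly(A) signal. The other is a 35S-driven, catalase-intron-containing GUS reporter with a His tag fragment and NOS terminator.

The payload lies in the lacZα/multiple cloning site region of the T-DNA. The feature table identifies geminiviral open reading frames for the replication initiator Rep and the transcriptional activator/silencing suppressor TrAP (the latter matched to cabbage leaf curl virus), plus only a short remnant of the coat protein gene. Next to this remnant, flanked by pBluescript polylinker fragments, is a MIR159-type precursor on the reverse strand. This most likely corresponds to the roughly 490 bp amiR-PDS insert, which suggests that the amiRNA precursor takes the place of most of the coat protein gene. The promoter driving the precursor is not annotated.

The associated publication title describes virus-based microRNA expression for gene functional analysis in plants, which fits this design. The record does not describe any companion viral component.
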