Features (pLannotate 1.2.2; 28 found; start..end, strand, type, name):
    449..603     +  CDS            lacZα (fragment): LacZα fragment of β-galactosidase; lacZ fragment
    843..1184    +  promoter       CaMV 35S promoter: strong constitutive promoter from cauliflower mosaic virus
   1205..3227    +  CDS            GUS: β-glucuronidase This version of the gusA gene has a 5' extension with a catalase intron to ensure expression in plants but not bacteria.
   3233..3251    +  CDS            9xHis (fragment): 9xHis affinity tag
   3286..3538    +  terminator     NOS terminator: nopaline synthase terminator and poly(A) signal
   3560..3584    +  misc_feature   RB T-DNA repeat: right border repeat from nopaline C58 T-DNA
   3923..4324    +  CDS            Y4CG_SINFN (fragment): Protein inferred from homology: Swiss-Prot protein existence level 3. From Sinorhizobium fredii (strain NBRC 101917 / NGR234).
   4884..5513    +  CDS            pVS1 StaA: stability protein from the Pseudomonas plasmid pVS1 (Heeb et al., 2000)
   5946..7014    +  CDS            pVS1 RepA (fragment): replication protein from the Pseudomonas plasmid pVS1 (Heeb et al., 2000)
   7080..7274    +  rep_origin     pVS1 oriV: origin of replication for the Pseudomonas plasmid pVS1 (Heeb et al., 2000)
   7477..7516    +  CDS            rop (fragment): Rop protein, which maintains plasmids at low copy number; rop
   7618..7758    +  misc_feature   bom: basis of mobility region from pBR322
   7944..8532    -  rep_origin     ori: high-copy-number ColE1/pMB1/pBR322/pUC origin of replication
   8619..9413    -  CDS            KanR: aminoglycoside phosphotransferase; aphA-3; confers resistance to kanamycin
   9838..9862    +  misc_feature   LB T-DNA repeat: left border repeat from nopaline C58 T-DNA
   9940..10114   -  polyA_signal   CaMV poly(A) signal: cauliflower mosaic virus polyadenylation signal
  10154..11179   -  CDS            HygR: hygromycin B phosphotransferase confers resistance to hygromycin
  11247..11924   -  promoter       CaMV 35S promoter (enhanced): cauliflower mosaic virus 35S promoter with a duplicated enhancer region
  12014..12102   +  CDS            lacI (fragment): lac repressor; lacI; The lac repressor binds to the lac operator to inhibit transcription in E. coli. This inhibition can be relieved by adding lactose or isopropyl-β-D-thiogalactopyranoside (IPTG).
  12115..12136   +  protein_bind   CAP binding site: CAP binding activates transcription in the presence of cAMP. E. coli catabolite activator protein
  12151..12181   +  promoter       lac promoter: promoter for the E. coli lac operon
  12185..12207   +  protein_bind   lac operator (fragment): The lac repressor binds to the lac operator to inhibit transcription in E. coli. This inhibition can be relieved by adding lactose or isopropyl-β-D-thiogalactopyranoside (IPTG). lac repressor encoded by lacI
  12591..13637   +  CDS            REP_BGYMJ: Experimental evidence at protein level: Swiss-Prot protein existence level 1. Essential for the replication of viral ssDNA. The closed circular ssDNA genome is first converted to a superhelical dsDNA. Rep binds a specific region at the genome origin of replication. It introduces an endonucleolytic nick within the conserved sequence 5'- TAATATTAC-3' in the intergenic region of the genome present in all geminiviruses, thereby initiating the rolling circle replication (RCR). Following cleavage, binds covalently to the 5'-phosphate of DNA as a tyrosyl ester. The cleavage gives rise to a free 3'-OH
  13582..13968   +  CDS            TRAP_CALCV: Experimental evidence at protein level: Swiss-Prot protein existence level 1. Strong activator of the late viral genes promoters. Enhances the expression of the capsid protein and nuclear shuttle protein. Acts as a suppressor of RNA-mediated gene silencing, also known as post- transcriptional gene silencing (PTGS), a mechanism of plant viral defense that limits the accumulation of viral RNAs. Suppresses the host RNA silencing by inhibiting adenosine kinase 2 (ADK2), a kinase involved in a general methylation pathway. Also suppresses the host basal defense by interacting with and inhibiting SNF
  14116..14172   -  CDS            CAPSD_MYMVV (fragment): Experimental evidence at protein level: Swiss-Prot protein existence level 1. Encapsidates the viral DNA into characteristic twinned ('geminate') particles. Binds the genomic viral ssDNA and shuttles it into and out of the cell nucleus. The CP of bipartite geminiviruses is not required for cell-to-cell or systemic movement. From Mungbean yellow mosaic virus (strain Vigna) (MYMV).
  14198..14219   +  misc_feature   MCS (fragment): pBluescript multiple cloning site
  14350..14551   -  ncRNA          MIR159: Accession: RF00638 - microRNA MIR159
  14626..1       +  misc_feature   MCS (fragment) (across the origin): pBluescript multiple cloning site
>Addgene plasmid #32911 | pCVA-amiR-PDS | depositor full sequence | sequence record 38897 | pCVA-amiR-PDS sequence 14687 bps
CGCTAGCCGCTTAGGCATTTCGAAGTAAAGCATAAATTGAAATCACATGTCTTTATATAGGCCCACAGCG
CACTCAGTTAGCCTTAATAGCTAACCTTGTCAGGCGGCATGTGATTGGTTAGATTTCATTTAATGCGTGG
TCCCACGCAAGACACCAAAAAAATCGCGGCCATCCGGTAATATTATTGCGGATGGCCGCTTTTGCCCCTG
GTGTTCCCCAGAGGCTTTTAGTATATATTGGACACCAAGACACCAAAAACAATAGGTTTTAGAGAGAGCT
CTCCTGGCGTCCTCCCCTGGAGTCCTAAATATTATTTACAAAAATGCCACGAAACCCTAAATCGTTTCGT
TTAGCAGCCCGAAATATATTCTTAACTCACCTAAGGTGCGACATACCCAAAGATGAAGCGGGGGATCCAC
TAGAGCGGCCGCCAGTCGACAAGCTTGGCACTGGCCGTCGTTTTACAACGTCGTGACTGGGAAAACCCTG
GCGTTACCCAACTTAATCGCCTTGCAGCACATCCCCCTTTCGCCAGCTGGCGTAATAGCGAAGAGGCCCG
CACCGATCGCCCTTCCCAACAGTTGCGCAGCCTGAATGGCGAATGCTAGAGCAGCTTGAGCTTGGATCAG
ATTGTCGTTTCCCGCCTTCAGTTTAGCTTCATGGAGTCAAAGATTCAAATAGAGGACCTAACAGAACTCG
CCGTAAAGACTGGCGAACAGTTCATACAGAGTCTCTTACGACTCAATGACAAGAAGAAAATCTTCGTCAA
CATGGTGGAGCACGACACACTTGTCTACTCCAAAAATATCAAAGATACAGTCTCAGAAGACCAAAGGGCA
ATTGAGACTTTTCAACAAAGGGTAATATCCGGAAACCTCCTCGGATTCCATTGCCCAGCTATCTGTCACT
TTATTGTGAAGATAGTGGAAAAGGAAGGTGGCTCCTACAAATGCCATCATTGCGATAAAGGAAAGGCCAT
CGTTGAAGATGCCTCTGCCGACAGTGGTCCCAAAGATGGACCCCCACCCACGAGGAGCATCGTGGAAAAA
GAAGACGTTCCAACCACGTCTTCAAAGCAAGTGGATTGATGTGATATCTCCACTGACGTAAGGGATGACG
CACAATCCCACTATCCTTCGCAAGACCCTTCCTCTATATAAGGAAGTTCATTTCATTTGGAGAGAACACG
GGGGACTCTTGACCATGGTAGATCTGAGGGTAAATTTCTAGTTTTTCTCCTTCATTTTCTTGGTTAGGAC
CCTTTTCTCTTTTTATTTTTTTGAGCTTTGATCTTTCTTTAAACTGATCTATTTTTTAATTGATTGGTTA
TGGTGTAAATATTACATAGCTTTAACTGATAATCTGATTACTTTATTTCGTGTGTCTATGATGATGATGA
TAGTTACAGAACCGACGACTCGTCCGTCCTGTAGAAACCCCAACCCGTGAAATCAAAAAACTCGACGGCC
TGTGGGCATTCAGTCTGGATCGCGAAAACTGTGGAATTGATCAGCGTTGGTGGGAAAGCGCGTTACAAGA
AAGCCGGGCAATTGCTGTGCCAGGCAGTTTTAACGATCAGTTCGCCGATGCAGATATTCGTAATTATGCG
GGCAACGTCTGGTATCAGCGCGAAGTCTTTATACCGAAAGGTTGGGCAGGCCAGCGTATCGTGCTGCGTT
TCGATGCGGTCACTCATTACGGCAAAGTGTGGGTCAATAATCAGGAAGTGATGGAGCATCAGGGCGGCTA
TACGCCATTTGAAGCCGATGTCACGCCGTATGTTATTGCCGGGAAAAGTGTACGTATCACCGTTTGTGTG
AACAACGAACTGAACTGGCAGACTATCCCGCCGGGAATGGTGATTACCGACGAAAACGGCAAGAAAAAGC
AGTCTTACTTCCATGATTTCTTTAACTATGCCGGAATCCATCGCAGCGTAATGCTCTACACCACGCCGAA
CACCTGGGTGGACGATATCACCGTGGTGACGCATGTCGCGCAAGACTGTAACCACGCGTCTGTTGACTGG
CAGGTGGTGGCCAATGGTGATGTCAGCGTTGAACTGCGTGATGCGGATCAACAGGTGGTTGCAACTGGAC
AAGGCACTAGCGGGACTTTGCAAGTGGTGAATCCGCACCTCTGGCAACCGGGTGAAGGTTATCTCTATGA
ACTCGAAGTCACAGCCAAAAGCCAGACAGAGTCTGATATCTACCCGCTTCGCGTCGGCATCCGGTCAGTG
GCAGTGAAGGGCCAACAGTTCCTGATTAACCACAAACCGTTCTACTTTACTGGCTTTGGTCGTCATGAAG
ATGCGGACTTACGTGGCAAAGGATTCGATAACGTGCTGATGGTGCACGACCACGCATTAATGGACTGGAT
TGGGGCCAACTCCTACCGTACCTCGCATTACCCTTACGCTGAAGAGATGCTCGACTGGGCAGATGAACAT
GGCATCGTGGTGATTGATGAAACTGCTGCTGTCGGCTTTCAGCTGTCTTTAGGCATTGGTTTCGAAGCGG
GCAACAAGCCGAAAGAACTGTACAGCGAAGAGGCAGTCAACGGGGAAACTCAGCAAGCGCACTTACAGGC
GATTAAAGAGCTGATAGCGCGTGACAAAAACCACCCAAGCGTGGTGATGTGGAGTATTGCCAACGAACCG
GATACCCGTCCGCAAGGTGCACGGGAATATTTCGCGCCACTGGCGGAAGCAACGCGTAAACTCGACCCGA
CGCGTCCGATCACCTGCGTCAATGTAATGTTCTGCGACGCTCACACCGATACCATCAGCGATCTCTTTGA
TGTGCTGTGCCTGAACCGTTATTACGGATGGTATGTCCAAAGCGGCGATTTGGAAACGGCAGAGAAGGTA
CTGGAAAAAGAACTTCTGGCCTGGCAGGAGAAACTGCATCAGCCGATTATCATCACCGAATACGGCGTGG
ATACGTTAGCCGGGCTGCACTCAATGTACACCGACATGTGGAGTGAAGAGTATCAGTGTGCATGGCTGGA
TATGTATCACCGCGTCTTTGATCGCGTCAGCGCCGTCGTCGGTGAACAGGTATGGAATTTCGCCGATTTT
GCGACCTCGCAAGGCATATTGCGCGTTGGCGGTAACAAGAAAGGGATCTTCACTCGCGACCGCAAACCGA
AGTCGGCGGCTTTTCTGCTGCAAAAACGCTGGACTGGCATGAACTTCGGTGAAAAACCGCAGCAGGGAGG
CAAACAAGCTAGCCACCACCACCACCACCACGTGTGAATTACAGGTGACCAGCTCGAATTTCCCCGATCG
TTCAAACATTTGGCAATAAAGTTTCTTAAGATTGAATCCTGTTGCCGGTCTTGCGATGATTATCATATAA
TTTCTGTTGAATTACGTTAAGCATGTAATAATTAACATGTAATGCATGACGTTATTTATGAGATGGGTTT
TTATGATTAGAGTCCCGCAATTATACATTTAATACGCGATAGAAAACAAAATATAGCGCGCAAACTAGGA
TAAATTATCGCGCGCGGTGTCATCTATGTTACTAGATCGGGAATTAAACTATCAGTGTTTGACAGGATAT
ATTGGCGGGTAAACCTAAGAGAAAAGAGCGTTTATTAGAATAACGGATATTTAAAAGGGCGTGAAAAGGT
TTATCCGTTCGTCCATTTGTATGTGCATGCCAACCACAGGGTTCCCCTCGGGATCAAAGTACTTTGATCC
AACCCCTCCGCTGCTATAGTGCAGTCGGCTTCTGACGTTCAGTGCAGCCGTCTTCTGAAAACGACATGTC
GCACAAGTCCTAAGTTACGCGACAGGCTGCCGCCCTGCCCTTTTCCTGGCGTTTTCTTGTCGCGTGTTTT
AGTCGCATAAAGTAGAATACTTGCGACTAGAACCGGAGACATTACGCCATGAACAAGAGCGCCGCCGCTG
GCCTGCTGGGCTATGCCCGCGTCAGCACCGACGACCAGGACTTGACCAACCAACGGGCCGAACTGCACGC
GGCCGGCTGCACCAAGCTGTTTTCCGAGAAGATCACCGGCACCAGGCGCGACCGCCCGGAGCTGGCCAGG
ATGCTTGACCACCTACGCCCTGGCGACGTTGTGACAGTGACCAGGCTAGACCGCCTGGCCCGCAGCACCC
GCGACCTACTGGACATTGCCGAGCGCATCCAGGAGGCCGGCGCGGGCCTGCGTAGCCTGGCAGAGCCGTG
GGCCGACACCACCACGCCGGCCGGCCGCATGGTGTTGACCGTGTTCGCCGGCATTGCCGAGTTCGAGCGT
TCCCTAATCATCGACCGCACCCGGAGCGGGCGCGAGGCCGCCAAGGCCCGAGGCGTGAAGTTTGGCCCCC
GCCCTACCCTCACCCCGGCACAGATCGCGCACGCCCGCGAGCTGATCGACCAGGAAGGCCGCACCGTGAA
AGAGGCGGCTGCACTGCTTGGCGTGCATCGCTCGACCCTGTACCGCGCACTTGAGCGCAGCGAGGAAGTG
ACGCCCACCGAGGCCAGGCGGCGCGGTGCCTTCCGTGAGGACGCATTGACCGAGGCCGACGCCCTGGCGG
CCGCCGAGAATGAACGCCAAGAGGAACAAGCATGAAACCGCACCAGGACGGCCAGGACGAACCGTTTTTC
ATTACCGAAGAGATCGAGGCGGAGATGATCGCGGCCGGGTACGTGTTCGAGCCGCCCGCGCACGTCTCAA
CCGTGCGGCTGCATGAAATCCTGGCCGGTTTGTCTGATGCCAAGCTGGCGGCCTGGCCGGCCAGCTTGGC
CGCTGAAGAAACCGAGCGCCGCCGTCTAAAAAGGTGATGTGTATTTGAGTAAAACAGCTTGCGTCATGCG
GTCGCTGCGTATATGATGCGATGAGTAAATAAACAAATACGCAAGGGGAACGCATGAAGGTTATCGCTGT
ACTTAACCAGAAAGGCGGGTCAGGCAAGACGACCATCGCAACCCATCTAGCCCGCGCCCTGCAACTCGCC
GGGGCCGATGTTCTGTTAGTCGATTCCGATCCCCAGGGCAGTGCCCGCGATTGGGCGGCCGTGCGGGAAG
ATCAACCGCTAACCGTTGTCGGCATCGACCGCCCGACGATTGACCGCGACGTGAAGGCCATCGGCCGGCG
CGACTTCGTAGTGATCGACGGAGCGCCCCAGGCGGCGGACTTGGCTGTGTCCGCGATCAAGGCAGCCGAC
TTCGTGCTGATTCCGGTGCAGCCAAGCCCTTACGACATATGGGCCACCGCCGACCTGGTGGAGCTGGTTA
AGCAGCGCATTGAGGTCACGGATGGAAGGCTACAAGCGGCCTTTGTCGTGTCGCGGGCGATCAAAGGCAC
GCGCATCGGCGGTGAGGTTGCCGAGGCGCTGGCCGGGTACGAGCTGCCCATTCTTGAGTCCCGTATCACG
CAGCGCGTGAGCTACCCAGGCACTGCCGCCGCCGGCACAACCGTTCTTGAATCAGAACCCGAGGGCGACG
CTGCCCGCGAGGTCCAGGCGCTGGCCGCTGAAATTAAATCAAAACTCATTTGAGTTAATGAGGTAAAGAG
AAAATGAGCAAAAGCACAAACACGCTAAGTGCCGGCCGTCCGAGCGCACGCAGCAGCAAGGCTGCAACGT
TGGCCAGCCTGGCAGACACGCCAGCCATGAAGCGGGTCAACTTTCAGTTGCCGGCGGAGGATCACACCAA
GCTGAAGATGTACGCGGTACGCCAAGGCAAGACCATTACCGAGCTGCTATCTGAATACATCGCGCAGCTA
CCAGAGTAAATGAGCAAATGAATAAATGAGTAGATGAATTTTAGCGGCTAAAGGAGGCGGCATGGAAAAT
CAAGAACAACCAGGCACCGACGCCGTGGAATGCCCCATGTGTGGAGGAACGGGCGGTTGGCCAGGCGTAA
GCGGCTGGGTTGTCTGCCGGCCCTGCAATGGCACTGGAACCCCCAAGCCCGAGGAATCGGCGTGACGGTC
GCAAACCATCCGGCCCGGTACAAATCGGCGCGGCGCTGGGTGATGACCTGGTGGAGAAGTTGAAGGCCGC
GCAGGCCGCCCAGCGGCAACGCATCGAGGCAGAAGCACGCCCCGGTGAATCGTGGCAAGCGGCCGCTGAT
CGAATCCGCAAAGAATCCCGGCAACCGCCGGCAGCCGGTGCGCCGTCGATTAGGAAGCCGCCCAAGGGCG
ACGAGCAACCAGATTTTTTCGTTCCGATGCTCTATGACGTGGGCACCCGCGATAGTCGCAGCATCATGGA
CGTGGCCGTTTTCCGTCTGTCGAAGCGTGACCGACGAGCTGGCGAGGTGATCCGCTACGAGCTTCCAGAC
GGGCACGTAGAGGTTTCCGCAGGGCCGGCCGGCATGGCCAGTGTGTGGGATTACGACCTGGTACTGATGG
CGGTTTCCCATCTAACCGAATCCATGAACCGATACCGGGAAGGGAAGGGAGACAAGCCCGGCCGCGTGTT
CCGTCCACACGTTGCGGACGTACTCAAGTTCTGCCGGCGAGCCGATGGCGGAAAGCAGAAAGACGACCTG
GTAGAAACCTGCATTCGGTTAAACACCACGCACGTTGCCATGCAGCGTACGAAGAAGGCCAAGAACGGCC
GCCTGGTGACGGTATCCGAGGGTGAAGCCTTGATTAGCCGCTACAAGATCGTAAAGAGCGAAACCGGGCG
GCCGGAGTACATCGAGATCGAGCTAGCTGATTGGATGTACCGCGAGATCACAGAAGGCAAGAACCCGGAC
GTGCTGACGGTTCACCCCGATTACTTTTTGATCGATCCCGGCATCGGCCGTTTTCTCTACCGCCTGGCAC
GCCGCGCCGCAGGCAAGGCAGAAGCCAGATGGTTGTTCAAGACGATCTACGAACGCAGTGGCAGCGCCGG
AGAGTTCAAGAAGTTCTGTTTCACCGTGCGCAAGCTGATCGGGTCAAATGACCTGCCGGAGTACGATTTG
AAGGAGGAGGCGGGGCAGGCTGGCCCGATCCTAGTCATGCGCTACCGCAACCTGATCGAGGGCGAAGCAT
CCGCCGGTTCCTAATGTACGGAGCAGATGCTAGGGCAAATTGCCCTAGCAGGGGAAAAAGGTCGAAAAGG
TCTCTTTCCTGTGGATAGCACGTACATTGGGAACCCAAAGCCGTACATTGGGAACCGGAACCCGTACATT
GGGAACCCAAAGCCGTACATTGGGAACCGGTCACACATGTAAGTGACTGATATAAAAGAGAAAAAAGGCG
ATTTTTCCGCCTAAAACTCTTTAAAACTTATTAAAACTCTTAAAACCCGCCTGGCCTGTGCATAACTGTC
TGGCCAGCGCACAGCCGAAGAGCTGCAAAAAGCGCCTACCCTTCGGTCGCTGCGCTCCCTACGCCCCGCC
GCTTCGCGTCGGCCTATCGCGGCCGCTGGCCGCTCAAAAATGGCTGGCCTACGGCCAGGCAATCTACCAG
GGCGCGGACAAGCCGCGCCGTCGCCACTCGACCGCCGGCGCCCACATCAAGGCACCCTGCCTCGCGCGTT
TCGGTGATGACGGTGAAAACCTCTGACACATGCAGCTCCCGGAGACGGTCACAGCTTGTCTGTAAGCGGA
TGCCGGGAGCAGACAAGCCCGTCAGGGCGCGTCAGCGGGTGTTGGCGGGTGTCGGGGCGCAGCCATGACC
CAGTCACGTAGCGATAGCGGAGTGTATACTGGCTTAACTATGCGGCATCAGAGCAGATTGTACTGAGAGT
GCACCATATGCGGTGTGAAATACCGCACAGATGCGTAAGGAGAAAATACCGCATCAGGCGCTCTTCCGCT
TCCTCGCTCACTGACTCGCTGCGCTCGGTCGTTCGGCTGCGGCGAGCGGTATCAGCTCACTCAAAGGCGG
TAATACGGTTATCCACAGAATCAGGGGATAACGCAGGAAAGAACATGTGAGCAAAAGGCCAGCAAAAGGC
CAGGAACCGTAAAAAGGCCGCGTTGCTGGCGTTTTTCCATAGGCTCCGCCCCCCTGACGAGCATCACAAA
AATCGACGCTCAAGTCAGAGGTGGCGAAACCCGACAGGACTATAAAGATACCAGGCGTTTCCCCCTGGAA
GCTCCCTCGTGCGCTCTCCTGTTCCGACCCTGCCGCTTACCGGATACCTGTCCGCCTTTCTCCCTTCGGG
AAGCGTGGCGCTTTCTCATAGCTCACGCTGTAGGTATCTCAGTTCGGTGTAGGTCGTTCGCTCCAAGCTG
GGCTGTGTGCACGAACCCCCCGTTCAGCCCGACCGCTGCGCCTTATCCGGTAACTATCGTCTTGAGTCCA
ACCCGGTAAGACACGACTTATCGCCACTGGCAGCAGCCACTGGTAACAGGATTAGCAGAGCGAGGTATGT
AGGCGGTGCTACAGAGTTCTTGAAGTGGTGGCCTAACTACGGCTACACTAGAAGGACAGTATTTGGTATC
TGCGCTCTGCTGAAGCCAGTTACCTTCGGAAAAAGAGTTGGTAGCTCTTGATCCGGCAAACAAACCACCG
CTGGTAGCGGTGGTTTTTTTGTTTGCAAGCAGCAGATTACGCGCAGAAAAAAAGGATCTCAAGAAGATCC
TTTGATCTTTTCTACGGGGTCTGACGCTCAGTGGAACGAAAACTCACGTTAAGGGATTTTGGTCATGCAT
TCTAGGTACTAAAACAATTCATCCAGTAAAATATAATATTTTATTTTCTCCCAATCAGGCTTGATCCCCA
GTAAGTCAAAAAATAGCTCGACATACTGTTCTTCCCCGATATCCTCCCTGATCGACCGGACGCAGAAGGC
AATGTCATACCACTTGTCCGCCCTGCCGCTTCTCCCAAGATCAATAAAGCCACTTACTTTGCCATCTTTC
ACAAAGATGTTGCTGTCTCCCAGGTCGCCGTGGGAAAAGACAAGTTCCTCTTCGGGCTTTTCCGTCTTTA
AAAAATCATACAGCTCGCGCGGATCTTTAAATGGAGTGTCTTCTTCCCAGTTTTCGCAATCCACATCGGC
CAGATCGTTATTCAGTAAGTAATCCAATTCGGCTAAGCGGCTGTCTAAGCTATTCGTATAGGGACAATCC
GATATGTCGATGGAGTGAAAGAGCCTGATGCACTCCGCATACAGCTCGATAATCTTTTCAGGGCTTTGTT
CATCTTCATACTCTTCCGAGCAAAGGACGCCATCGGCCTCACTCATGAGCAGATTGCTCCAGCCATCATG
CCGTTCAAAGTGCAGGACCTTTGGAACAGGCAGCTTTCCTTCCAGCCATAGCATCATGTCCTTTTCCCGT
TCCACATCATAGGTGGTCCCTTTATACCGGCTGTCCGTCATTTTTAAATATAGGTTTTCATTTTCTCCCA
CCAGCTTATATACCTTAGCAGGAGACATTCCTTCCGTATCTTTTACGCAGCGGTATTTTTCGATCAGTTT
TTTCAATTCCGGTGATATTCTCATTTTAGCCATTTATTATTTCCTTCCTCTTTTCTACAGTATTTAAAGA
TACCCCAAGAAGCTAATTATAACAAGACGAACTCCAATTCACTGTTCCTTGCATTCTAAAACCTTAAATA
CCAGAAAACAGCTTTTTCAAAGTTGTTTTCAAAGTTGGCGTATAACATAGTATCGACGGAGCCGATTTTG
AAACCGCGGTGATCACAGGCAGCAACGCTCTGTCATCGTTACAATCAACATGCTACCCTCCGCGAGATCA
TCCGTGTTTCAAACCCGGCAGCTTAGTTGCCGTTCTTCCGAATAGCATCGGTAACATGAGCAAAGTCTGC
CGCCTTACAACGGCTCTCCCGCTGACGCCGTCCCGGACTGATGGGCTGCCTGTATCGAGTGGTGATTTTG
TGCCGAGCTGCCGGTCGGGGAGCTGTTGGCTGGCTGGTGGCAGGATATATTGTGGTGTAAACAAATTGAC
GCTTAGACAACTTAATAACACATTGCGGACGTTTTTAATGTACTGAATTAACGCCGAATTAATTCGGGGG
ATCTGGATTTTAGTACTGGATTTTGGTTTTAGGAATTAGAAATTTTATTGATAGAAGTATTTTACAAATA
CAAATACATACTAAGGGTTTCTTATATGCTCAACACATGAGCGAAACCCTATAGGAACCCTAATTCCCTT
ATCTGGGAACTACTCACACATTATTATGGAGAAACTCGAGCTTGTCGATCGACAGATCCGGTCGGCATCT
ACTCTATTTCTTTGCCCTCGGACGAGTGCTGGGGCGTCGGTTTCCACTATCGGCGAGTACTTCTACACAG
CCATCGGTCCAGACGGCCGCGCTTCTGCGGGCGATTTGTGTACGCCCGACAGTCCCGGCTCCGGATCGGA
CGATTGCGTCGCATCGACCCTGCGCCCAAGCTGCATCATCGAAATTGCCGTCAACCAAGCTCTGATAGAG
TTGGTCAAGACCAATGCGGAGCATATACGCCCGGAGTCGTGGCGATCCTGCAAGCTCCGGATGCCTCCGC
TCGAAGTAGCGCGTCTGCTGCTCCATACAAGCCAACCACGGCCTCCAGAAGAAGATGTTGGCGACCTCGT
ATTGGGAATCCCCGAACATCGCCTCGCTCCAGTCAATGACCGCTGTTATGCGGCCATTGTCCGTCAGGAC
ATTGTTGGAGCCGAAATCCGCGTGCACGAGGTGCCGGACTTCGGGGCAGTCCTCGGCCCAAAGCATCAGC
TCATCGAGAGCCTGCGCGACGGACGCACTGACGGTGTCGTCCATCACAGTTTGCCAGTGATACACATGGG
GATCAGCAATCGCGCATATGAAATCACGCCATGTAGTGTATTGACCGATTCCTTGCGGTCCGAATGGGCC
GAACCCGCTCGTCTGGCTAAGATCGGCCGCAGCGATCGCATCCATAGCCTCCGCGACCGGTTGTAGAACA
GCGGGCAGTTCGGTTTCAGGCAGGTCTTGCAACGTGACACCCTGTGCACGGCGGGAGATGCAATAGGTCA
GGCTCTCGCTAAACTCCCCAATGTCAAGCACTTCCGGAATCGGGAGCGCGGCCGATGCAAAGTGCCGATA
AACATAACGATCTTTGTAGAAACCATCGGCGCAGCTATTTACCCGCAGGACATATCCACGCCCTCCTACA
TCGAAGCTGAAAGCACGAGATTCTTCGCCCTCCGAGAGCTGCATCAGGTCGGAGACGCTGTCGAACTTTT
CGATCAGAAACTTCTCGACAGACGTCGCGGTGAGTTCAGGCTTTTTCATATCTCATTGCCCCCCGGGATC
TGCGAAAGCTCGAGAGAGATAGATTTGTAGAGAGAGACTGGTGATTTCAGCGTGTCCTCTCCAAATGAAA
TGAACTTCCTTATATAGAGGAAGGTCTTGCGAAGGATAGTGGGATTGTGCGTCATCCCTTACGTCAGTGG
AGATATCACATCAATCCACTTGCTTTGAAGACGTGGTTGGAACGTCTTCTTTTTCCACGATGCTCCTCGT
GGGTGGGGGTCCATCTTTGGGACCACTGTCGGCAGAGGCATCTTGAACGATAGCCTTTCCTTTATCGCAA
TGATGGCATTTGTAGGTGCCACCTTCCTTTTCTACTGTCCTTTTGATGAAGTGACAGATAGCTGGGCAAT
GGAATCCGAGGAGGTTTCCCGATATTACCCTTTGTTGAAAAGTCTCAATAGCCCTTTGGTCTTCTGAGAC
TGTATCTTTGATATTCTTGGAGTAGACGAGAGTGTCGTGCTCCACCATGTTATCACATCAATCCACTTGC
TTTGAAGACGTGGTTGGAACGTCTTCTTTTTCCACGATGCTCCTCGTGGGTGGGGGTCCATCTTTGGGAC
CACTGTCGGCAGAGGCATCTTGAACGATAGCCTTTCCTTTATCGCAATGATGGCATTTGTAGGTGCCACC
TTCCTTTTCTACTGTCCTTTTGATGAAGTGACAGATAGCTGGGCAATGGAATCCGAGGAGGTTTCCCGAT
ATTACCCTTTGTTGAAAAGTCTCAATAGCCCTTTGGTCTTCTGAGACTGTATCTTTGATATTCTTGGAGT
AGACGAGAGTGTCGTGCTCCACCATGTTGGCAAGCTGCTCTAGCCAATACGCAAACCGCCTCTCCCCGCG
CGTTGGCCGATTCATTAATGCAGCTGGCACGACAGGTTTCCCGACTGGAAAGCGGGCAGTGAGCGCAACG
CAATTAATGTGAGTTAGCTCACTCATTAGGCACCCCAGGCTTTACACTTTATGCTTCCGGCTCGTATGTT
GTGTGGAATTGTGAGCGGATAACAATTTCACACAGGAAACAGCTATGACCATGATTACGAATTCGAGGTC
GACATAGAACGCCACGGGGCATCCCGCTTAGGCATTTCGAAGTAAAGCATAAATTGAAATCACATGTCTT
TATATAGGCCCACAGCGCACTCAGTTAGCCTTAATAGCTAACCTTGTCAGGCGGCATGTGATTGGTTAGA
TTTCATTTAATGCGTGGTCCCACGCAAGACACCAAAAAAATCGCGGCCATCCGGTAATATTATTGCGGAT
GGCCGCTTTTGCCCCTGGTGTTCCCCAGAGGCTTTTAGTATATATTGGACACCAAGACACCAAAAACAAT
AGGTTTTAGAGAGAGCTCTCCTGGCGTCCTCCCCTGGAGTCCTAAATATTATTTACAAAAATGCCACGAA
ACCCTAAATCGTTTCGTTTAGCAGCCCGAAATATATTCTTAACTCACCTAAGGTGCGACATACCCAAAGA
TGAAGCTCTTCAGATGCTTCAAACCCTGTCGTGGTCAGTCGTCAAACCCACATACATCAGAGTCGCAAGA
GAGGAACATTCAGACGGTTCCCCATTTACACACTGTCTCATCCAACTATCAGGAAAGTCGAACATCAAGG
ATGCTAGATTTTTCGACATCACTCACCCCAGAAGGTCTGCCAATTTTCACCCAAACATTCAGGCAGCCAA
AGACACCAATGCCGTCAAGAATTACATCACCAAAGATGGTGATTATTGTGAATCCGGGCAGTACAAGGTG
TCTGGGGGTACAAAGGCAAATAAAGACGACGTCTACCACAACGCCGTCAATGCGGGATGTGTGGAAGAGC
GTCTCGCAATTATAAGGGCTGGAGTTCCAAAGACGTTCATTGTTAGTTATCATAATGTTAGAGCTAACAT
AGAGCGACTCTTTACTAAGGCTCCGGAACCATGGGCTCCTCCGTTTCAACTCTCCTCCTTTACTAACGTC
CCGGACGAGATGAGTTCATGGGCAGATGACTATTTTGGTCGGAGTGCCGCTGCGCGGGCGGAAAGACCTA
TTAGTATCATAGTTGAAGGTGATTCACGAACCGGCAAGACCATGTGGGCGCGTGCTTTAGGACCACATAA
TTATTTGAGTGGGCACCTCGACTTTAATTCAAAGGTCTTTTCAAATAATGCGGAGTATAACGTCATTGAT
GACATAGCTCCGCATTATCTAAAGCTAAAGCACTGGAAAGAGCTTATTGGGGCCCAAAGGGACTGGCAAT
CAAACTGTAAGTACGGCAAGCCAGTTCAAATTAAAGGTGGCATACCCTCAATCGTGCTGTGCAATCCAGG
AGAGGGGAGCAGTTATATAAGTTTCCTCAACAAAGAGGAAAATGCATCACTAAGAGCGTGGACTACCAAA
AATGCAAAATTCATCACTCTTGAAGCCCCCCTCTATCAAAGCACAGCACAAGATTGCTAAAAGGAGAGCT
GTACGCCGAAGACGCATTGATTTGAACTGCGGGTGTTCTATCTTCCTCCACATCAATTGCGCAGATAATG
GATTCACGCACCGGGGAGAGCATCACTGTAGCTCAGGCAGAGAATTCCGTTTTTATCTGGGAGGTTCCAA
ATCCCCTATATTTCAGGATACAACGCGTAGAGGACCCGTTGTACACCAGAACCAGGATCTACCACATCCA
AGTCCGGTTCAACCACAACCTACGGAAAGCATTGGATCTCCGCAAAGCCTACTTCAACTTCCAAGTCTGG
ACGACTTCGATGAGAGCTTCTGGGCCGACATATTTAAGTAGATTCAAATGCCTTGTAATGTCTCATTTAG
ATAACCTAGGTGTTATTGGTATTAATCATGTAATTAGAGCTGTTCGTTTCGCAACGGACAGATCCTATGT
AACTCATGTTCACGAGAATCATGTAATAAATTTCAAAATTTATTAATTTGTTATCGAATCGTAAAAATAG
ATCCGAATTTTTAATGTCGCATACACAGGATTAGGCTAGCGAGCTCAGATCTGGATCCTCTAGAACTAGT
GGATCCCCCCATGGCGATGCCTTAAATAAAGATAAACCCAAAATGTTAATTTTACCAGAACTATATATAC
GAAGGCAGCATATATGTCACTTAGTGGATCAAGCATGTTTTTGTGCAGGAAAGATTAATCAAGAAAATTG
GAATACAAAAGAGAGAGCCCCAATCAGTCTATGTTGATCAAAGAGAATCAATGATCCAATTTGTCTACCG
CATCATTCATTCATTTAACGAGTCTAGTTTGAATTTTGGCGACTCGGTATTTGGATGAATGAGTCGGAAG
CTAATTGAATCATATCACGACCTGTGAACAACATTGACTGATTGGTGCTCTACATATATATTCCTAAAAC
ATCAATTCAAAACAGCGAGTATTAAGTGTATGAACATGTGTAATATGCGTCCGAGCGTGTGTTTGGGGCT
GCAGGAATTCGATATCAAGCTTATCGATACCGTCGACCTCGAGGGGGGGCCCGGTAC
