>Addgene plasmid #32911 | pCVA-amiR-PDS | addgene partial sequence | sequence record 43437 | M13pUC-Fwd 5'-CCCAGTCACGACGTTGTAAAACG-3'
GCGGCCGCTCTATTGGATCCCCCGCTTCATCTTTGGGTATGTCGCACTGGGGATATGTTAAGAATATATT
TCGGGCTGCTAAACGAAACGATTTAGGGTTTCGTGGCATTTTTGTAAATAATATTTAGGACTCCAGGGGA
GGACGCCAGGAGAGCTCTCTCTAAAACCTATTGTTTTTGGTGTCTTGGTGTCCAATATATACTAAAAGCC
TCTGGGGAACACCAGGGGCAAAAGCGGCCATCCGCAATAATATTACCGGATGGCCGCGATTTTTTTGGTG
TCTTGCGTGGGACCACGCATTAAATGAAATCTAACCAATCACATGCCGCCTGACAAGGTTAGCTATTAAG
GCTAACTGAGTGCGCTGTGGGCCTATATAAAGACATGTGATTTCAATTTATGCTTTACTTCGAAAAGCCT
AAGCGGCAAGCGGTACCGGGCCCCCCCTCGAGGTCGACGGTATCGATAAGCTTGATATCGAATTCCTGCA
GCCCCAAACACACGCTCGGACGCATATTACACATGTTCATACACTTAATACTCGCTGTTTTGAATTGATG
TTTTAGGAATATATATGTAGAGCACCAATCAGTCAATGTTGTTCACAGGTCGTGATATGATTCAATTAGC
TTCCGACTCATTCATCCAAATACCGAGTCGCCAAAATTCAAACTAGACTCGTTAAATGAATGAATGATGC
GGTAGACAAATTGGATCATTGATTCTCTTTGATCAACATAGACTGATTGGGGCTCTCTCTTTTGTATT
